>Addgene plasmid #185337 | pCDNA3-AUP1-FLAG DTM | addgene full sequence | sequence record 384515 | Addgene NGS Result
CTCTGATGCCGCATAGTTAAGCCAGTATCTGCTCCCTGCTTGTGTGTTGGAGGTCGCTGAGTAGTGCGCG
AGCAAAATTTAAGCTACAACAAGGCAAGGCTTGACCGACAATTGCATGAAGAATCTGCTTAGGGTTAGGC
GTTTTGCGCTGCTTCGCGATGTACGGGCCAGATATACGCGTTGACATTGATTATTGACTAGTTATTAATA
GTAATCAATTACGGGGTCATTAGTTCATAGCCCATATATGGAGTTCCGCGTTACATAACTTACGGTAAAT
GGCCCGCCTGGCTGACCGCCCAACGACCCCCGCCCATTGACGTCAATAATGACGTATGTTCCCATAGTAA
CGCCAATAGGGACTTTCCATTGACGTCAATGGGTGGAGTATTTACGGTAAACTGCCCACTTGGCAGTACA
TCAAGTGTATCATATGCCAAGTACGCCCCCTATTGACGTCAATGACGGTAAATGGCCCGCCTGGCATTAT
GCCCAGTACATGACCTTATGGGACTTTCCTACTTGGCAGTACATCTACGTATTAGTCATCGCTATTACCA
TGGTGATGCGGTTTTGGCAGTACATCAATGGGCGTGGATAGCGGTTTGACTCACGGGGATTTCCAAGTCT
CCACCCCATTGACGTCAATGGGAGTTTGTTTTGGCACCAAAATCAACGGGACTTTCCAAAATGTCGTAAC
AACTCCGCCCCATTGACGCAAATGGGCGGTAGGCGTGTACGGTGGGAGGTCTATATAAGCAGAGCTCTCT
GGCTAACTAGAGAACCCACTGCTTACTGGCTTATCGAAATTAATACGACTCACTATAGGGAGACCCAAGC
TTGGTACCGAGCTCGGATCCGCCACCATGGTCCTTCGCAGATTCGTAGTGCGGACCATGTGTGCGGTGCT
AGGGCTCGTGGCCCGGCAGGAGGACTCCGGACTCCGGGATCACAGTGTCAGGGTCCTCATTTCCAACCAT
GTGACACCTTTCGACCACAACATAGTCAATTTGCTTACCACCTGTAGCACCCCTCTACTCAATAGTCCCC
CCAGCTTTGTGTGCTGGTCTCGGGGCTTCATGGAGATGAATGGGCGGGGGGAGTTGGTGGAGTCACTCAA
GAGATTCTGTGCTTCCACGAGGCTTCCCCCCACTCCTCTGCTGCTATTCCCTGAGGAAGAGGCCACCAAT
GGCCGGGAGGGGCTCCTGCGCTTCAGTTCCTGGCCATTTTCTATCCAAGATGTGGTACAACCTCTTACCC
TGCAAGTTCAGAGACCCCTGGTCTCTGTGACGGTGTCAGATGCCTCCTGGGTCTCAGAACTGCTGTGGTC
ACTTTTCGTCCCTTTCACGGTGTATCAAGTAAGGTGGCTTCGTCCTGTTCATCGCCAACTAGGGGAAGCG
AATGAGGAGTTTGCACTCCGTGTACAACAGCTGGTGGCCAAGGAATTGGGCCAGACAGGGACACGGCTCA
CTCCAGCTGACAAAGCAGAGCACATGAAGCGACAAAGACACCCCAGATTGCGCCCCCAGTCAGCCCAGTC
TTCTTTCCCTCCCTCCCCTGGTCCTTCTCCTGATGTGCAACTGGCAACTCTGGCTCAGAGAGTCAAGGAA
GTTTTGCCCCATGTGCCATTGGGTGTCATCCAGAGAGACCTGGCCAAGACTGGCTGTGTAGACTTGACTA
TCACTAATCTGCTTGAGGGGGCCGTAGCTTTCATGCCTGAAGACATCACCAAGGGAACTCAGTCCCTACC
CACAGCCTCTGCCTCCAAGTTTCCCAGCTCTGGCCCGGTGACCCCTCAGCCAACAGCCCTAACATTTGCC
AAGTCTTCCTGGGCCCGGCAGGAGAGCCTGCAGGAGCGCAAGCAAGCACTATATGAATACGCAAGAAGGA
GATTCACAGAGAGACGAGCCCAGGAGGCTGACCTCGAGGTCGAGGACTACAAGGACGACGATGACAAGAT
CTTCGAGCACCACCACCACCACCACTGAGATCCGGCTGCTAACAAAGCCCGAAAGGAAGCTGAGTTGGCT
GCTCTAGAGGGCCCTATTCTATAGTGTCACCTAAATGCTAGAGCTCGCTGATCAGCCTCGACTGTGCCTT
CTAGTTGCCAGCCATCTGTTGTTTGCCCCTCCCCCGTGCCTTCCTTGACCCTGGAAGGTGCCACTCCCAC
TGTCCTTTCCTAATAAAATGAGGAAATTGCATCGCATTGTCTGAGTAGGTGTCATTCTATTCTGGGGGGT
GGGGTGGGGCAGGACAGCAAGGGGGAGGATTGGGAAGACAATAGCAGGCATGCTGGGGATGCGGTGGGCT
CTATGGCTTCTGAGGCGGAAAGAACCAGCTGGGGCTCTAGGGGGTATCCCC
[124 nt withheld, positions 2362-2485]
C
[91 nt withheld, positions 2487-2577]
A
[49 nt withheld, positions 2579-2627]
CCTTTGACGTTGGAGTCCACGTTCTTT
[37 nt withheld, positions 2655-2691]
ACCCTATCTCGGTCTATTCTTTTGATTTATAAGGGATTTTGCCGATTTCGGCCTATTGGTTAAAAAATGA
GCTGATTTAACAAAAATTTAACGCGAATTAATTCTGTGGAATGTGTGTCAGTTAGGGTGTGGAAAGTCCC
CAGGCTCCCCAGCAGGCAGAAGTATGCAAAGCATGCATCTCAATTAGTCAGCAACCAGGTGTGGAAAGTC
CCCAGGCTCCCCAGCAGGCAGAAGTATGCAAAGCATGCATCTCAATTAGTCAGCAACCATAGTCCCGCCC
CTAACTCCGCCCATCCCGCCCCTAACTCCGCCCAGTTCCGCCCATTCTCCGCCCCATGGCTGACTAATTT
TTTTTATTTATGCAGAGGCCGAGGCCGCCTCTGCCTCTGAGCTATTCCAGAAGTAGTGAGGAGGCTTTTT
TGGAGGCCTAGGCTTTTGCAAAAAGCTCCCGGGAGCTTGTATATCCATTTTCGGATCTGATCAAGAGACA
GGATGAGGATCGTTTCGCATGATTGAACAAGATGGATTGCACGCAGGTTCTCCGGCCGCTTGGGTGGAGA
GGCTATTCGGCTATGACTGGGCACAACAGACAATCGGCTGCTCTGATGCCGCCGTGTTCCGGCTGTCAGC
GCAGGGGCGCCCGGTTCTTTTTGTCAAGACCGACCTGTCCGGTGCCCTGAATGAACTGCAGGACGAGGCA
GCGCGGCTATCGTGGCTGGCCACGACGGGCGTTCCTTGCGCAGCTGTGCTCGACGTTGTCACTGAAGCGG
GAAGGGACTGGCTGCTATTGGGCGAAGTGCCGGGGCAGGATCTCCTGTCATCTCACCTTGCTCCTGCCGA
GAAAGTATCCATCATGGCTGATGCAATGCGGCGGCTGCATACGCTTGATCCGGCTACCTGCCCATTCGAC
CACCAAGCGAAACATCGCATCGAGCGAGCACGTACTCGGATGGAAGCCGGTCTTGTCGATCAGGATGATC
TGGACGAAGAGCATCAGGGGCTCGCGCCAGCCGAACTGTTCGCCAGGCTCAAGGCGCGCATGCCCGACGG
CGAGGATCTCGTCGTGACCCATGGCGATGCCTGCTTGCCGAATATCATGGTGGAAAATGGCCGCTTTTCT
GGATTCATCGACTGTGGCCGGCTGGGTGTGGCGGACCGCTATCAGGACATAGCGTTGGCTACCCGTGATA
TTGCTGAAGAGCTTGGCGGCGAATGGGCTGACCGCTTCCTCGTGCTTTACGGTATCGCCGCTCCCGATTC
GCAGCGCATCGCCTTCTATCGCCTTCTTGACGAGTTCTTCTGAGCGGGACTCTGGGGTTCGAAATGACCG
ACCAAGCGACGCCCAACCTGCCATCACGAGATTTCGATTCCACCGCCGCCTTCTATGAAAGGTTGGGCTT
CGGAATCGTTTTCCGGGACGCCGGCTGGATGATCCTCCAGCGCGGGGATCTCATGCTGGAGTTCTTCGCC
CACCCCAACTTGTTTATTGCAGCTTATAATGGTTACAAATAAAGCAATAGCATCACAAATTTCACAAATA
AAGCATTTTTTTCACTGCATTCTAGTTGTGGTTTGTCCAAACTCATCAATGTATCTTATCATGTCTGTAT
ACCGTCGACCTCTAGCTAGAGCTTGGCGTAATCATGGTCATAGCTGTTTCCTGTGTGAAATTGTTATCCG
CTCACAATTCCACACAACATACGAGCCGGAAGCATAAAGTGTAAAGCCTGGGGTGCCTAATGAGTGAGCT
AACTCACATTAATTGCGTTGCGCTCACTGCCCGCTTTCCAGTCGGGAAACCTGTCGTGCCAGCTGCATTA
ATGAATCGGCCAACGCGCGGGGAGAGGCGGTTTGCGTATTGGGCGCTCTTCCGCTTCCTCGCTCACTGAC
TCGCTGCGCTCGGTCGTTCGGCTGCGGCGAGCGGTATCAGCTCACTCAAAGGCGGTAATACGGTTATCCA
CAGAATCAGGGGATAACGCAGGAAAGAACATGTGAGCAAAAGGCCAGCAAAAGGCCAGGAACCGTAAAAA
GGCCGCGTTGCTGGCGTTTTTCCATAGGCTCCGCCCCCCTGACGAGCATCACAAAAATCGACGCTCAAGT
CAGAGGTGGCGAAACCCGACAGGACTATAAAGATACCAGGCGTTTCCCCCTGGAAGCTCCCTCGTGCGCT
CTCCTGTTCCGACCCTGCCGCTTACCGGATACCTGTCCGCCTTTCTCCCTTCGGGAAGCGTGGCGCTTTC
TCATAGCTCACGCTGTAGGTATCTCAGTTCGGTGTAGGTCGTTCGCTCCAAGCTGGGCTGTGTGCACGAA
CCCCCCGTTCAGCCCGACCGCTGCGCCTTATCCGGTAACTATCGTCTTGAGTCCAACCCGGTAAGACACG
ACTTATCGCCACTGGCAGCAGCCACTGGTAACAGGATTAGCAGAGCGAGGTATGTAGGCGGTGCTACAGA
GTTCTTGAAGTGGTGGCCTAACTACGGCTACACTAGAAGAACAGTATTTGGTATCTGCGCTCTGCTGAAG
CCAGTTACCTTCGGAAAAAGAGTTGGTAGCTCTTGATCCGGCAAACAAACCACCGCTGGTAGCGGTGGTT
TTTTTGTTTGCAAGCAGCAGATTACGCGCAGAAAAAAAGGATCTCAAGAAGATCCTTTGATCTTTTCTAC
GGGGTCTGACGCTCAGTGGAACGAAAACTCACGTTAAGGGATTTTGGTCATGAGATTATCAAAAAGGATC
TTCACCTAGATCCTTTTAAATTAAAAATGAAGTTTTAAATCAATCTAAAGTATATATGAGTAAACTTGGT
CTGACAGTTACCAATGCTTAATCAGTGAGGCACCTATCTCAGCGATCTGTCTATTTCGTTCATCCATAGT
TGCCTGACTCCCCGTCGTGTAGATAACTACGATACGGGAGGGCTTACCATCTGGCCCCAGTGCTGCAATG
ATACCGCGAGACCCACGCTCACCGGCTCCAGATTTATCAGCAATAAACCAGCCAGCCGGAAGGGCCGAGC
GCAGAAGTGGTCCTGCAACTTTATCCGCCTCCATCCAGTCTATTAATTGTTGCCGGGAAGCTAGAGTAAG
TAGTTCGCCAGTTAATAGTTTGCGCAACGTTGTTGCCATTGCTACAGGCATCGTGGTGTCACGCTCGTCG
TTTGGTATGGCTTCATTCAGCTCCGGTTCCCAACGATCAAGGCGAGTTACATGATCCCCCATGTTGTGCA
AAAAAGCGGTTAGCTCCTTCGGTCCTCCGATCGTTGTCAGAAGTAAGTTGGCCGCAGTGTTATCACTCAT
GGTTATGGCAGCACTGCATAATTCTCTTACTGTCATGCCATCCGTAAGATGCTTTTCTGTGACTGGTGAG
TACTCAACCAAGTCATTCTGAGAATAGTGTATGCGGCGACCGAGTTGCTCTTGCCCGGCGTCAATACGGG
ATAATACCGCGCCACATAGCAGAACTTTAAAAGTGCTCATCATTGGAAAACGTTCTTCGGGGCGAAAACT
CTCAAGGATCTTACCGCTGTTGAGATCCAGTTCGATGTAACCCACTCGTGCACCCAACTGATCTTCAGCA
TCTTTTACTTTCACCAGCGTTTCTGGGTGAGCAAAAACAGGAAGGCAAAATGCCGCAAAAAAGGGAATAA
GGGCGACACGGAAATGTTGAATACTCATACTCTTCCTTTTTCAATATTATTGAAGCATTTATCAGGGTTA
TTGTCTCATGAGCGGATACATATTTGAATGTATTTAGAAAAATAAACAAATAGGGGTTCCGCGCACATTT
CCCCGAAAAGTGCCACCTGACGTCGACGGATCGGGAGATCTCCCGATCCCCTATGGTGCACTCTCAGTAC
AATCTG
Features (pLannotate 1.2.2; 24 found; start..end, strand, type, name):
    183..562     +  enhancer       CMV enhancer: human cytomegalovirus immediate early enhancer
    563..766     +  promoter       CMV promoter: human cytomegalovirus (CMV) immediate early promoter
    762..795     +  LTR            5' LTR (truncated) (fragment): truncated 5' long terminal repeat (LTR) from HIV-1
    811..829     +  promoter       T7 promoter: promoter for bacteriophage T7 RNA polymerase
    870..1922    +  CDS            AUP1 (fragment): AUP1_HUMAN - Experimental evidence at protein level: Swiss-Prot protein existence level 1. (Microbial infection) Following Dengue virus infection, required for induction of lipophagy which facilitates production of virus progeny particles. From Homo sapiens (Human).
   1938..1958    +  CDS            FLAG (fragment): FLAG® epitope tag, followed by an enterokinase cleavage site
   1968..1985    +  CDS            9xHis (fragment): 9xHis affinity tag
   1995..2033    +  CDS            SET1 (fragment): solubility-enhancement tag derived from T7 phage gene 10B
   2048..2066    -  promoter       SP6 promoter: promoter for bacteriophage SP6 RNA polymerase
   2092..2316    +  polyA_signal   bGH poly(A) signal: bovine growth hormone polyadenylation signal
   2320..2341    +  promoter       SV40 promoter (fragment): SV40 enhancer and early promoter
   2362..2790    +  rep_origin     f1 ori (sequence partly withheld): f1 bacteriophage origin of replication; arrow indicates direction of (+) strand synthesis
   2804..3133    +  promoter       SV40 promoter: SV40 enhancer and early promoter
   3200..3991    +  CDS            neo: KKA2_KLEPN - Also known as kan, nptII. Experimental evidence at protein level: Swiss-Prot protein existence level 1. Resistance to kanamycin, neomycin, paromomycin, ribostamycin, butirosin and gentamicin B. From Klebsiella pneumoniae.
   4015..4173    +  CDS            ble (fragment): BLE_KLEPN - Experimental evidence at protein level: Swiss-Prot protein existence level 1. Binding protein with a strong affinity to the bleomycin family of antibiotics. Binds to CL990; an antimitotic-antibiotic compound. From Klebsiella pneumoniae.
   4168..4289    +  polyA_signal   SV40 poly(A) signal: SV40 polyadenylation signal
   4362..4378    -  protein_bind   lac operator: The lac repressor binds to the lac operator to inhibit transcription in E. coli. This inhibition can be relieved by adding lactose or isopropyl-β-D-thiogalactopyranoside (IPTG). lac repressor encoded by lacI
   4386..4416    -  promoter       lac promoter: promoter for the E. coli lac operon
   4431..4452    -  protein_bind   CAP binding site: CAP binding activates transcription in the presence of cAMP. E. coli catabolite activator protein
   4465..4557    -  CDS            lacI (fragment): lac repressor; lacI; The lac repressor binds to the lac operator to inhibit transcription in E. coli. This inhibition can be relieved by adding lactose or isopropyl-β-D-thiogalactopyranoside (IPTG).
   4740..5328    -  rep_origin     ori: high-copy-number ColE1/pMB1/pBR322/pUC origin of replication
   5499..6359    -  CDS            AmpR: β-lactamase; bla; confers resistance to ampicillin, carbenicillin, and related antibiotics
   6360..6464    -  promoter       AmpR promoter: bla
   6523..28      -  misc_feature   bom (fragment) (across the origin): basis of mobility region from pBR322
