[The description below was written by a language model from this plasmid's Addgene catalogue record and pLannotate feature annotations shown in this document.]
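Description:
pCDNA3-AUP1-FLAG DTM is a mammalian expression plasmid built on a pcDNA3-FLAG backbone and carrying a deletion mutant of human AUP1. It is maintained in E. coli as a high-copy plasmid through a ColE1/pUC-type origin and selected with ampicillin via the β-lactamase gene. An f1 origin is also present. For mammalian cells, an SV40 early promoter drives a neomycin phosphotransferase cassette terminated by an SV40 polyadenylation signal, which would permit G418 selection of stable transfectants.

The expression cassette places the AUP1 coding sequence, cloned between BamHI and XhoI, downstream of the CMV immediate early enhancer and promoter and upstream of the bovine growth hormone polyadenylation signal. Flanking T7 and SP6 promoters come from the backbone and can serve for in vitro transcription or as sequencing primer sites. The insert lacks amino acids 24–45, the hairpin segment that inserts AUP1 into the ER membrane ("DTM"), so the encoded protein should not be membrane-anchored in the normal way. It is fused at its C terminus to backbone-encoded FLAG and 6xHis tags for detection and affinity capture; the annotation software's "9xHis (fragment)" call corresponds to this His tag. Several other short fragment hits in the feature table (HIV-1 LTR, SET1, ble, lacI) are most likely incidental similarity matches to backbone sequence rather than functional elements.

The stated purpose is to assess the domain requirements of AUP1. The associated work concerns its binding of the E2 enzyme UBE2G2 and its role in ER-associated degradation, so this construct presumably tests the contribution of membrane insertion.
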