Addgene plasmid #185337: pCDNA3-AUP1-FLAG DTM
Purpose: Assessing domain requirements of AUP1
Depositing lab: Allan Weissman. Publication: A structurally conserved site in AUP1 binds the E2 enzyme UBE2G2 and is essential for ER-associated degradation. Smith CE, Tsai YC, Liang YH, Khago D, Mariano J, Li J, Tarasov SG, Gergel E, Tsai B, Villaneuva M, Clapp ME, Magidson V, Chari R, Byrd RA, Ji X, Weissman AM. PLoS Biol. 2021 Dec 8;19(12):e3001474. doi: 10.1371/journal.pbio.3001474. eCollection 2021 Dec. PubMed 34879065.
Backbone
  Vector backbone: pcDNA3-FLAG
  Vector type: Mammalian Expression
Growth in bacteria
  Bacterial resistance: Ampicillin, 100 μg/mL
  Growth temperature: 37°C
  Growth strain: DH5alpha
  Copy number: High Copy
Gene/Insert
  Gene/Insert name: AUP1
  Species: H. sapiens (human)
  Mutation: deletion of aa 24-45, corresponding to the hairpin ER insertion
  Entrez Gene: AUP1
  Tag / fusion protein: FLAG, 6xHis (C terminal on backbone)
  Cloning method: Restriction Enzyme; 5′ cloning site BamHI (unknown if destroyed); 3′ cloning site XhoI (unknown if destroyed)
Terms and licenses: Academic/Nonprofit Terms; Industry Terms: Not Available to Industry
How to cite: pCDNA3-AUP1-FLAG DTM was a gift from Allan Weissman (Addgene plasmid # 185337 ; http://n2t.net/addgene:185337 ; RRID:Addgene_185337)
